>Addgene plasmid #61758 | pSARSF53-HY100 | depositor full sequence | sequence record 100773 | expected plasmid sequence
TAATACGACTCACTATAGGGGAATTGTGAGCGGATAACAATTCCCCTGTAGAAATAATTTTGTTTAACTT
TAATAAGGAGATATACCATGGGCAGCAGCCATCATCATCATCATCACAGCACTAGTGACTCAGAAGTCAA
TCAAGAAGCTAAGCCAGAGGTCAAGCCAGAAGTCAAGCCTGAGACTCACATCAATTTAAAGGTGTCCGAT
GGATCTTCAGAAATCTTCTTTAAGATCAAAAAGACCACTCCTTTAAGAAGGCTGATGGAAGCGTTCGCTA
AAAGACAGGGTAAGGAAATGGACTCCTTAAGATTCTTGTACGACGGTATTAGAATTCAAGCTGATCAGAC
CCCTGAAGATTTGGACATGGAGGATAACGATATTATTGAGACTCACAGAGAACAGATTGGTGGATCCGGT
TGTTTAGCAGGCGATAGTCTGGTGACATTAGTAGATAGCTAAGCTTGCGGCCGCACTCGAGTCTGGTAAA
GAAACCGCTGCTGCGAAATTTGAACGCCAGCACATGGACTCGTCTACTAGCGCAGCTTAATTAACCTAGG
CTGCTGCCACCGCTGAGCAATAACTAGCATAACCCCTTGGGGCCTCTAAACGGGTCTTGAGGGGTTTTTT
GCTGAAACCTCAGGCATTTGAGAAGCACACGGTCACACTGCTTCCGGTAGTCAATAAACCGGTAAACCAG
CAATAGACATAAGCGGCTATTTAACGACCCTGCCCTGAACCGACGACAAGCTGACGACCGGGTCTCCGCA
AGTGGCACTTTTCGGGGAAATGTGCGCGGAACCCCTATTTGTTTATTTTTCTAAATACATTCAAATATGT
ATCCGCTCATGAATTAATTCTTAGAAAAACTCATCGAGCATCAAATGAAACTGCAATTTATTCATATCAG
GATTATCAATACCATATTTTTGAAAAAGCCGTTTCTGTAATGAAGGAGAAAACTCACCGAGGCAGTTCCA
TAGGATGGCAAGATCCTGGTATCGGTCTGCGATTCCGACTCGTCCAACATCAATACAACCTATTAATTTC
CCCTCGTCAAAAATAAGGTTATCAAGTGAGAAATCACCATGAGTGACGACTGAATCCGGTGAGAATGGCA
AAAGTTTATGCATTTCTTTCCAGACTTGTTCAACAGGCCAGCCATTACGCTCGTCATCAAAATCACTCGC
ATCAACCAAACCGTTATTCATTCGTGATTGCGCCTGAGCGAGACGAAATACGCGGTCGCTGTTAAAAGGA
CAATTACAAACAGGAATCGAATGCAACCGGCGCAGGAACACTGCCAGCGCATCAACAATATTTTCACCTG
AATCAGGATATTCTTCTAATACCTGGAATGCTGTTTTCCCGGGGATCGCAGTGGTGAGTAACCATGCATC
ATCAGGAGTACGGATAAAATGCTTGATGGTCGGAAGAGGCATAAATTCCGTCAGCCAGTTTAGTCTGACC
ATCTCATCTGTAACATCATTGGCAACGCTACCTTTGCCATGTTTCAGAAACAACTCTGGCGCATCGGGCT
TCCCATACAATCGATAGATTGTCGCACCTGATTGCCCGACATTATCGCGAGCCCATTTATACCCATATAA
ATCAGCATCCATGTTGGAATTTAATCGCGGCCTAGAGCAAGACGTTTCCCGTTGAATATGGCTCATACTC
TTCCTTTTTCAATATTATTGAAGCATTTATCAGGGTTATTGTCTCATGAGCGGATACATATTTGAATGTA
TTTAGAAAAATAAACAAATAGGCATGCAGCGCTCTTCCGCTTCCTCGCTCACTGACTCGCTACGCTCGGT
CGTTCGACTGCGGCGAGCGGTGTCAGCTCACTCAAAAGCGGTAATACGGTTATCCACAGAATCAGGGGAT
AAAGCCGGAAAGAACATGTGAGCAAAAAGCAAAGCACCGGAAGAAGCCAACGCCGCAGGCGTTTTTCCAT
AGGCTCCGCCCCCCTGACGAGCATCACAAAAATCGACGCTCAAGCCAGAGGTGGCGAAACCCGACAGGAC
TATAAAGATACCAGGCGTTTCCCCCTGGAAGCTCCCTCGTGCGCTCTCCTGTTCCGACCCTGCCGCTTAC
CGGATACCTGTCCGCCTTTCTCCCTTCGGGAAGCGTGGCGCTTTCTCATAGCTCACGCTGTTGGTATCTC
AGTTCGGTGTAGGTCGTTCGCTCCAAGCTGGGCTGTGTGCACGAACCCCCCGTTCAGCCCGACCGCTGCG
CCTTATCCGGTAACTATCGTCTTGAGTCCAACCCGGTAAGACACGACTTATCGCCACTGGCAGCAGCCAT
TGGTAACTGATTTAGAGGACTTTGTCTTGAAGTTATGCACCTGTTAAGGCTAAACTGAAAGAACAGATTT
TGGTGAGTGCGGTCCTCCAACCCACTTACCTTGGTTCAAAGAGTTGGTAGCTCAGCGAACCTTGAGAAAA
CCACCGTTGGTAGCGGTGGTTTTTCTTTATTTATGAGATGATGAATCAATCGGTCTATCAAGTCAACGAA
CAGCTATTCCGTTACTCTAGATTTCAGTGCAATTTATCTCTTCAAATGTAGCACCTGAAGTCAGCCCCAT
ACGATATAAGTTGTAATTCTCATGTTAGTCATGCCCCGCGCCCACCGGAAGGAGCTGACTGGGTTGAAGG
CTCTCAAGGGCATCGGTCGAGATCCCGGTGCCTAATGAGTGAGCTAACTTACATTAATTGCGTTGCGCTC
ACTGCCCGCTTTCCAGTCGGGAAACCTGTCGTGCCAGCTGCATTAATGAATCGGCCAACGCGCGGGGAGA
GGCGGTTTGCGTATTGGGCGCCAGGGTGGTTTTTCTTTTCACCAGTGAGACGGGCAACAGCTGATTGCCC
TTCACCGCCTGGCCCTGAGAGAGTTGCAGCAAGCGGTCCACGCTGGTTTGCCCCAGCAGGCGAAAATCCT
GTTTGATGGTGGTTAACGGCGGGATATAACATGAGCTGTCTTCGGTATCGTCGTATCCCACTACCGAGAT
GTCCGCACCAACGCGCAGCCCGGACTCGGTAATGGCGCGCATTGCGCCCAGCGCCATCTGATCGTTGGCA
ACCAGCATCGCAGTGGGAACGATGCCCTCATTCAGCATTTGCATGGTTTGTTGAAAACCGGACATGGCAC
TCCAGTCGCCTTCCCGTTCCGCTATCGGCTGAATTTGATTGCGAGTGAGATATTTATGCCAGCCAGCCAG
ACGCAGACGCGCCGAGACAGAACTTAATGGGCCCGCTAACAGCGCGATTTGCTGGTGACCCAATGCGACC
AGATGCTCCACGCCCAGTCGCGTACCGTCTTCATGGGAGAAAATAATACTGTTGATGGGTGTCTGGTCAG
AGACATCAAGAAATAACGCCGGAACATTAGTGCAGGCAGCTTCCACAGCAATGGCATCCTGGTCATCCAG
CGGATAGTTAATGATCAGCCCACTGACGCGTTGCGCGAGAAGATTGTGCACCGCCGCTTTACAGGCTTCG
ACGCCGCTTCGTTCTACCATCGACACCACCACGCTGGCACCCAGTTGATCGGCGCGAGATTTAATCGCCG
CGACAATTTGCGACGGCGCGTGCAGGGCCAGACTGGAGGTGGCAACGCCAATCAGCAACGACTGTTTGCC
CGCCAGTTGTTGTGCCACGCGGTTGGGAATGTAATTCAGCTCCGCCATCGCCGCTTCCACTTTTTCCCGC
GTTTTCGCAGAAACGTGGCTGGCCTGGTTCACCACGCGGGAAACGGTCTGATAAGAGACACCGGCATACT
CTGCGACATCGTATAACGTTACTGGTTTCACATTCACCACCCTGAATTGACTCTCTTCCGGGCGCTATCA
TGCCATACCGCGAAAGGTTTTGCGCCATTCGATGGTGTCCGGGATCTCGACGCTCTCCCTTATGCGACTC
CTGCATTAGGAAAT
Features (pLannotate 1.2.2; 17 found; start..end, strand, type, name):
      1..19      +  promoter       T7 promoter: promoter for bacteriophage T7 RNA polymerase
     20..44      +  protein_bind   lac operator: The lac repressor binds to the lac operator to inhibit transcription in E. coli. This inhibition can be relieved by adding lactose or isopropyl-β-D-thiogalactopyranoside (IPTG). lac repressor encoded by lacI
     59..81      +  RBS            RBS: efficient ribosome binding site from bacteriophage T7 gene 10 (Olins and Rangwala, 1989)
    100..116     +  CDS            capTEV™ (fragment): composite tag for in vivo biotinylation, TEV protease cleavage, and 6xHis tagging
    127..413     +  CDS            SUMO (fragment): cleavable ubiquitin-like protein tag; S. cerevisiae SMT3 (truncated)
    488..529     +  CDS            S-Tag (fragment): affinity and epitope tag derived from pancreatic ribonuclease A
    559..576     +  CDS            SET1 (fragment): solubility-enhancement tag derived from T7 phage gene 10B
    584..631     +  terminator     T7 terminator: transcription terminator for bacteriophage T7 RNA polymerase
    795..852     +  promoter       AmpR promoter (fragment): bla
    861..1676    -  CDS            KanR: aminoglycoside phosphotransferase; aph(3')-Ia; confers resistance to kanamycin in bacteria or G418 (Geneticin®) in eukaryotes
   1677..1768    -  promoter       AmpR promoter: bla
   1784..2533    -  rep_origin     RSF ori: Plasmids containing the RSF 1030 origin of replication can be propagated in E. coli cells that contain additional plasmids with compatible origins.
   2616..2680    -  CDS            TcR (fragment): tetracycline efflux protein; tet; confers resistance to tetracycline
   2695..2716    -  protein_bind   CAP binding site: CAP binding activates transcription in the presence of cAMP. E. coli catabolite activator protein
   2729..3811    -  CDS            lacI: lac repressor; lacI; The lac repressor binds to the lac operator to inhibit transcription in E. coli. This inhibition can be relieved by adding lactose or isopropyl-β-D-thiogalactopyranoside (IPTG).
   3812..3889    -  promoter       lacI promoter: lacI
   3897..3932    -  CDS            TcR (fragment): tetracycline efflux protein; tet; confers resistance to tetracycline
