[The description below was written by a language model from this plasmid's Addgene catalogue record and pLannotate feature annotations shown in this document.]
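Description:
pSARSF53-HY100 is a bacterial expression plasmid built on the Novagen pRSFDuet backbone from which the second multiple cloning site has been deleted, leaving a single T7-driven expression cassette in a vector of about 3.9 kb. It replicates from the RSF1030 origin, which is compatible with other common plasmid origins and therefore allows co-maintenance with a second plasmid in the same E. coli cell. It is selected with kanamycin through an aph(3')-Ia resistance gene. A lacI gene with its own promoter is carried on the plasmid. Together with the lac operator placed immediately downstream of the T7 promoter, it keeps expression repressed until IPTG is added, in a host that supplies T7 RNA polymerase.

The payload is the N-terminal fragment of a split DnaB mini-intein from Nostoc punctiforme, designated NpuDnaB(delta283)N11, cloned between BamHI and HindIII sites. It is fused at its N-terminus to a hexahistidine tag and yeast Smt3 (SUMO), which provide affinity purification and a fusion partner that SUMO-specific proteases can remove. Translation starts from the T7 gene 10 ribosome binding site and transcription ends at the T7 terminator. The automated annotation recognises the His tag (mislabelled as a capTEV fragment) and the SUMO domain but does not label the short intein segment itself. The small S-Tag, SET1 and TcR fragment hits appear to be vector remnants or spurious matches rather than functional elements. According to the associated publication title, the construct belongs to a set of engineered split inteins compared for protein ligation by trans-splicing. The record does not name its complementary C-intein partner.
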