Addgene plasmid #61758: pSARSF53-HY100
Purpose: NpuDnaB(delta283)N11 intein
Depositing lab: Hideo Iwai. Depositing organization: University of Helsinki, Institute of Biotechnology. Publication: Structure-based engineering and comparison of novel split inteins for protein ligation. Aranko AS, Oeemig JS, Zhou D, Kajander T, Wlodawer A, Iwai H. Mol Biosyst. 2014 May;10(5):1023-34. doi: 10.1039/c4mb00021h. PubMed 24574026.
Backbone
  Vector backbone: pRSFDuet
  Backbone manufacturer: Novagen
  Backbone size w/o insert (bp): 3559
  Total vector size (bp): 3934
  Modifications to backbone: deletion of MCS-2
  Vector type: Bacterial Expression
Growth in bacteria
  Bacterial resistance: Kanamycin, 50 μg/mL
  Growth temperature: 37°C
  Growth strain: DH5alpha
  Copy number: High Copy
Gene/Insert
  Gene/Insert name: NpuDnaB(delta283)N11 intein (alt name: NpuDnaB(delta283)N11 N-intein)
  Species: Nostoc punctiforme
  Insert size (bp): 375
  Promoter: T7
  Tag / fusion protein: H6-Smt3 (N terminal on insert)
  Cloning method: Restriction Enzyme; 5′ cloning site BamHI (not destroyed); 3′ cloning site HindIII (not destroyed)
  Sequencing primers: 5′ T7; 3′ T7term
Terms and licenses: Academic/Nonprofit Terms; Industry Terms: Not Available to Industry
How to cite: pSARSF53-HY100 was a gift from Hideo Iwai (Addgene plasmid # 61758 ; http://n2t.net/addgene:61758 ; RRID:Addgene_61758)
