>Addgene plasmid #61758 | pSARSF53-HY100 | depositor partial sequence | sequence record 100772 | T7term
GCTCCCAAGTCGGCGGTATCGCTCTCATGGAGAAAATACTACTGTGATCGAGTTCTAGTCAGAGACATTC
CAGGAATACGCCGATCATAAGTGCAGCCAGCTTCACAGCATGCATCTTGTCATTCCAGCGGATAGTAATT
GATCAGCCCACTGACGCGTTGCGCGAGAAAGATTGTGCACCGCCGCTTTACAGGGCTTCGACGCCGCTTC
GTTCTACCATCGACACCACACGCTGGCACCCAGTTGATCGGCGCGAGATTTAATCGCCGCGACAATTTGC
GACGGCGCGTGCAGGGCCAGACTGGAGGTGGCAACGCCAATCAGCAACGACTGTTTGCCCGCCAGTTGTT
GTGCCACGCGGTTGGGAATGTAATTCAGCTCCGCCATCGCCGCTTCCACTTTTTCCCGCGTTTTCGCAGA
AACGTGGCTGGCCTGGTTCACCACGCGGGAAACGGTCTGATAAGAGACACCGGCATACTCTGCGACATCG
TATAACGTTACTGGTTTCACATTCACCACCCTGAATTGACTCTCTTCCGGGCGCTATCATGCCATACCGC
GAAAGGTTTTGCGCCATTCGATGGTGTCCGGGATCTCGACGCTCTCCCTTATGCGACTCCTGCATTAGGA
AATTAATACGACTCACTATAGGGGAATTGTGAGCGGATAACAATTCCCCTGTAGAAATAATTTTGTTTAA
CTTTAATAAGGAGATATACCATGGGCAGCAGCCATCATCATCATCATCACAGCACTAGTGACTCAGAAGT
CAATCAAGAAGCTAAGCCAGAGGTCAAGCCAGAAGTCAAGCCTGAGACTCACATCAATTTAAAGGTGTCC
GATGGATCTTCAGAAATCTTCTTTAAGATCAAAAAGACCACTCCTTTAAGAAGGCTGATGGAAGCGTTCG
CTAAAAGACAGGGTAAGGAAATGGACTCCTTAAGATTCTTGTACGACGGTATTAGAATTCAAGCTGATCA
GACCCCTGAAGATTTGGACATGGAGGATAACGATATTATTGAGACTCACAGAGAACAGATTGGTGGATCC
GGTTGTTTAGCAGGCGATAGTCTGGTGACATTAGTAGATAGCTAAGCTTGCGGCCGCACTCGAGTCTGGT
AAAGAAACCGCTGCTGCGAAATTTGAACGCCAGCACATGGACTCGTCTACTAGCGCAGCTAATAGATGCC
AC
