>Addgene plasmid #61758 | pSARSF53-HY100 | addgene partial sequence | sequence record 103879 | T7 5'-TAATACGACTCACTATAGGG-3'
AATAATTTTGTTTAACTTTAATAAGGAGATATACCATGGGCAGCAGCCATCATCATCATCATCACAGCAC
TAGTGACTCAGAAGTCAATCAAGAAGCTAAGCCAGAGGTCAAGCCAGAAGTCAAGCCTGAGACTCACATC
AATTTAAAGGTGTCCGATGGATCTTCAGAAATCTTCTTTAAGATCAAAAAGACCACTCCTTTAAGAAGGC
TGATGGAAGCGTTCGCTAAAAGACAGGGTAAGGAAATGGACTCCTTAAGATTCTTGTACGACGGTATTAG
AATTCAAGCTGATCAGACCCCTGAAGATTTGGACATGGAGGATAACGATATTATTGAGACTCACAGAGAA
CAGATTGGTGGATCCGGTTGTTTAGCAGGCGATAGTCTGGTGACATTAGTAGATAGCTAAGCTTGCGGCC
GCACTCGAGTCTGGTAAAGAAACCGCTGCTGCGAAATTTGAACGCCAGCACATGGACTCGTCTACTAGCG
CAGCTTAATTAACCTAGGCTGCTGCCACCGCTGAGCAATAACTAGCATAACCCCTTGGGGCCTCTAAACG
GGTCTTGAGGGGTTTTTTGCTGAAACCTCAGGCATTTGAGAAGCACACGGTCACACTGCTTCCGGTAGTC
AATAAACCGGTAAACCAGCAATAGACATAAGCGGCTATTTAACGACCCTGCCCTGAACCGACGACAAGCT
GACGACCGGGTCTCCGCAAGTGGCACTTTTCGGGGAAATGTGCGCGGAACCCCTATTTGTTTATTTTTCT
AAATACATTCAAATATGTATCCGCTCATGAATTAATTCTTAGAAAAACTCATCGAGCATCAAATGAAACT
GCAATTTATTCATATCA
