>Addgene plasmid #61758 | pSARSF53-HY100 | addgene partial sequence | sequence record 103882 | T7term 5'-GCTAGTTATTGCTCAGCGG-3'
CTGCGCTAGTAGACGAGTCCATGTGCTGGCGTTCAAATTTCGCAGCAGCGGTTTCTTTACCAGACTCGAG
TGCGGCCGCAAGCTTAGCTATCTACTAATGTCACCAGACTATCGCCTGCTAAACAACCGGATCCACCAAT
CTGTTCTCTGTGAGTCTCAATAATATCGTTATCCTCCATGTCCAAATCTTCAGGGGTCTGATCAGCTTGA
ATTCTAATACCGTCGTACAAGAATCTTAAGGAGTCCATTTCCTTACCCTGTCTTTTAGCGAACGCTTCCA
TCAGCCTTCTTAAAGGAGTGGTCTTTTTGATCTTAAAGAAGATTTCTGAAGATCCATCGGACACCTTTAA
ATTGATGTGAGTCTCAGGCTTGACTTCTGGCTTGACCTCTGGCTTAGCTTCTTGATTGACTTCTGAGTCA
CTAGTGCTGTGATGATGATGATGATGGCTGCTGCCCATGGTATATCTCCTTATTAAAGTTAAACAAAATT
ATTTCTACAGGGGAATTGTTATCCGCTCACAATTCCCCTATAGTGAGTCGTATTAATTTCCTAATGCAGG
AGTCGCATAAGGGAGAGCGTCGAGATCCCGGACACCATCGAATGGCGCAAAACCTTTCGCGGTATGGCAT
GATAGCGCCCGGAAGAGAGTCAATTCAGGGTGGTGAATGTGAAACCAGTAACGTTATACGATGTCGCAGA
GTATGCCGGTGTCTCTTATCAGACCGTTTCCCGCGTGGTGAACCAGGCCAGCCACGTTTCTGCGAAAACG
CGGGAAAAAGTGGAAGCGGCGATGGCGGAGCTGAATTACATTCCCAACCGCGTGGCACAACAACTGGCGG
GCAAACAGTCGTTGCTGATTGGCGTTGCCACCTCCAGTCTGG
